Addgene plasmid #209615: p200-lib
Purpose: Bombyx mori genome-scale sgRNA plasmid library
Depositing lab: Sanyuan Ma. Depositing organization: Southwest University (SWU). Publication: High-throughput and genome-scale targeted mutagenesis using CRISPR in a nonmodel multicellular organism, Bombyx mori. Ma S, Zhang T, Wang R, Wang P, Liu Y, Chang J, Wang A, Lan X, Sun L, Sun H, Shi R, Lu W, Liu D, Zhang N, Hu W, Wang X, Xing W, Jia L, Xia Q. Genome Res. 2024 Feb 7;34(1):134-144. doi: 10.1101/gr.278297.123. PubMed 38191205.
Backbone
  Vector backbone: p200
  Backbone size w/o insert (bp): 20
  Total vector size (bp): 7529
  Vector type: CRISPR
  Selectable markers: EGFP
Growth in bacteria
  Bacterial resistance: Ampicillin, 100 μg/mL
  Growth temperature: 37°C
  Growth strain: trans1-T1
  Copy number: High Copy
Gene/Insert
  Gene/Insert name: Bombyx mori gene
  gRNA/shRNA sequence: Bombyx mori gene
  Species: Bombyx mori
  Promoter: U6
  Cloning method: Restriction Enzyme; 5′ cloning site AarI (destroyed during cloning); 3′ cloning site AarI (destroyed during cloning)
  Sequencing primers: 5′ GTAAGACAAGGTCAGATAG; 3′ CGAGTCCTTTCCGATGTGT
How to cite: p200-lib was a gift from Sanyuan Ma (Addgene plasmid # 209615)
