[The description below was written by a language model from this plasmid's Addgene catalogue record and pLannotate feature annotations shown in this document.]
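Description:
p200-lib is a pooled CRISPR guide RNA library built in the p200 backbone, intended for genome-scale targeted mutagenesis of the silkworm, Bombyx mori. The deposited sequence (7,529 bp) represents the vector architecture, with individual library members differing in the roughly 20-nt spacer (the "backbone size" field of 20 bp appears to reflect this insert length rather than the backbone). The plasmid is propagated in E. coli on a high-copy ColE1/pUC-type origin with ampicillin selection through the bla gene. Remnants of pUC-style lac elements (lac promoter/operator, CAP site, lacZα and lacI fragments) and short rop and bom fragments are cloning-vector leftovers.

The functional payload is a U6 promoter-driven sgRNA cassette. Spacers targeting Bombyx mori genes were inserted between two AarI sites, which were destroyed during cloning, upstream of the Streptococcus pyogenes Cas9 guide RNA scaffold. The U6 promoter itself is stated in the catalogue entry but was not detected by the annotation. A separate EGFP cassette, terminated by an SV40 poly(A) signal, serves as the visible marker. A fragment of the Drosophila hsp70 promoter lies just upstream of it, but the record does not fully define the regulatory region driving EGFP. No Cas9 coding sequence is annotated, so the nuclease is presumably supplied separately.

The short fragments annotated as baculoviral FP25 and LEF-9 flank the EGFP and sgRNA cassettes. The record does not explain their role. They could reflect insect transposon-vector sequences used for genomic integration, but this cannot be confirmed from the fields given.
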