Features (pLannotate 1.2.2; 20 found; start..end, strand, type, name):
    772..876     -  promoter       AmpR promoter: bla
    971..1006    +  CDS            rop (fragment): Rop protein, which maintains plasmids at low copy number; rop
   1108..1207    +  misc_feature   bom (fragment): basis of mobility region from pBR322
   1213..1367    -  CDS            lacZα (fragment): LacZα fragment of β-galactosidase; lacZ fragment
   1371..1838    -  CDS            LEF-9 (fragment): LEF9_NPVAC - Experimental evidence at protein level: Swiss-Prot protein existence level 1. Component of the viral DNA-dependent RNA polymerase which is composed of four equimolar subunits of LEF-4, LEF-8, LEF-9, and p47. Plays an essential role in late and very late gene expression. From Autographa californica nuclear polyhedrosis virus (AcMNPV).
   1865..2068    +  CDS            FP (fragment): FP25_NPVAC - Experimental evidence at protein level: Swiss-Prot protein existence level 1. From Autographa californica nuclear polyhedrosis virus (AcMNPV).
   3218..3340    +  promoter       hsp70 promoter (fragment): Drosophila melanogaster hsp70Bb promoter
   3354..3387    +  misc_feature   MCS (fragment): multiple cloning site
   3395..4114    +  CDS            EGFP: the original enhanced GFP (Yang et al., 1996) mammalian codon-optimized
   4131..4214    +  CDS            large T antigen (fragment): large T antigen from SV40 (simian virus 40)
   4237..4358    +  polyA_signal   SV40 poly(A) signal: SV40 polyadenylation signal
   5028..5103    +  misc_RNA       gRNA scaffold: guide RNA scaffold for the Streptococcus pyogenes CRISPR/Cas9 system
   6099..6239    +  CDS            FP (fragment): FP25_NPVAC - Experimental evidence at protein level: Swiss-Prot protein existence level 1. From Autographa californica nuclear polyhedrosis virus (AcMNPV).
   6232..6270    -  misc_feature   MCS (fragment): pUC18/19 multiple cloning site
   6303..6319    -  protein_bind   lac operator: The lac repressor binds to the lac operator to inhibit transcription in E. coli. This inhibition can be relieved by adding lactose or isopropyl-β-D-thiogalactopyranoside (IPTG). lac repressor encoded by lacI
   6327..6357    -  promoter       lac promoter: promoter for the E. coli lac operon
   6372..6393    -  protein_bind   CAP binding site: CAP binding activates transcription in the presence of cAMP. E. coli catabolite activator protein
   6406..6498    -  CDS            lacI (fragment): lac repressor; lacI; The lac repressor binds to the lac operator to inhibit transcription in E. coli. This inhibition can be relieved by adding lactose or isopropyl-β-D-thiogalactopyranoside (IPTG).
   6681..7269    -  rep_origin     ori: high-copy-number ColE1/pMB1/pBR322/pUC origin of replication
   7440..771     -  CDS            AmpR (across the origin): β-lactamase; bla; confers resistance to ampicillin, carbenicillin, and related antibiotics
>Addgene plasmid #209615 | p200-lib | depositor full sequence | sequence record 410048 | p200-lib sequence 7529 bps
TACGATACGGGAGGGCTTACCATCTGGCCCCAGTGCTGCAATGATACCGCGAGACCCACGCTCACCGGCT
CCAGATTTATCAGCAATAAACCAGCCAGCCGGAAGGGCCGAGCGCAGAAGTGGTCCTGCAACTTTATCCG
CCTCCATCCAGTCTATTAATTGTTGCCGGGAAGCTAGAGTAAGTAGTTCGCCAGTTAATAGTTTGCGCAA
CGTTGTTGCCATTGCTACAGGCATCGTGGTGTCACGCTCGTCGTTTGGTATGGCTTCATTCAGCTCCGGT
TCCCAACGATCAAGGCGAGTTACATGATCCCCCATGTTGTGCAAAAAAGCGGTTAGCTCCTTCGGTCCTC
CGATCGTTGTCAGAAGTAAGTTGGCCGCAGTGTTATCACTCATGGTTATGGCAGCACTGCATAATTCTCT
TACTGTCATGCCATCCGTAAGATGCTTTTCTGTGACTGGTGAGTACTCAACCAAGTCATTCTGAGAATAG
TGTATGCGGCGACCGAGTTGCTCTTGCCCGGCGTCAATACGGGATAATACCGCGCCACATAGCAGAACTT
TAAAAGTGCTCATCATTGGAAAACGTTCTTCGGGGCGAAAACTCTCAAGGATCTTACCGCTGTTGAGATC
CAGTTCGATGTAACCCACTCGTGCACCCAACTGATCTTCAGCATCTTTTACTTTCACCAGCGTTTCTGGG
TGAGCAAAAACAGGAAGGCAAAATGCCGCAAAAAAGGGAATAAGGGCGACACGGAAATGTTGAATACTCA
TACTCTTCCTTTTTCAATATTATTGAAGCATTTATCAGGGTTATTGTCTCATGAGCGGATACATATTTGA
ATGTATTTAGAAAAATAAACAAATAGGGGTTCCGCGCACATTTCCCCGAAAAGTGCCACCTGACGTCTAA
GAAACCATTATTATCATGACATTAACCTATAAAAATAGGCGTATCACGAGGCCCTTTCGTCTCGCGCGTT
TCGGTGATGACGGTGAAAACCTCTGACACATGCAGCTCCCGGAGACGGTCACAGCTTGTCTGTAAGCGGA
TGCCGGGAGCAGACAAGCCCGTCAGGGCGCGTCAGCGGGTGTTGGCGGGTGTCGGGGCTGGCTTAACTAT
GCGGCATCAGAGCAGATTGTACTGAGAGTGCACCATATGCGGTGTGAAATACCGCACAGATGCGTAAGGA
GAAAATACCGCATCAGGCGCCATTCGCCATTCAGGCTGCGCAACTGTTGGGAAGGGCGATCGGTGCGGGC
CTCTTCGCTATTACGCCAGCTGGCGAAAGGGGGATGTGCTGCAAGGCGATTAAGTTGGGTAACGCCAGGG
TTTTCCCAGTCACGACGTTGTAAAACGACGGCCAGTGCCAAGCTTTGTTTAAAAATATAACAAAATTGTG
ATCCCACAAAATGAAGTGGGGCAAAATCAAATAATTAATAGTGTCCGTAAACTTGTTGGTCTTCAACTTT
TTGAGGAACACGTTGGACGGCAAATCCGTGACTATAACACAAGTTGATTTAATAATTTTAGCCAACACGT
CGGGCTGCGTGTTTTTTGCCGACGCGTCTGTGTACACGTTGATTAACTGGTCGATTAAACTGTTGAAATA
ATTTAATTTTTGGTTCTTCTTTAAATCTGTGATGAAATTTTTTAAAATAACTTTAAATTCTTCATTGGTA
AAAAATGCCACGTTTTGCAACTTGTGAGGGTCTAATATGAGGTCAAACTCAGTAGGAGTTTTATCCAAAA
AAGAAAACATGATTACGTCTGTACACGAACGCGTATTAACGCAGAGTGCAAAGTATAAGAGGGTTAAAAA
ATATATTTTACGCACCATATACGCATCGGGTTGATATCGTTAATATGGATCAATTTGAACAGTTGATTAA
CGTGTCTCTGCTCAAGTCTTTGATCAAAACGCAAATCGACGAAAATGTGTCGGACAATATCAAGTCGATG
AGCGAAAAACTAAAAAGGCTAGAATACGACAATCTCACAGACAGCGTTGAGATATACGGTATTCACGACA
GCAGGCTGAATAATAAAAAAATTAGAAACTATTATTTAACCCTAGAAAGATAATCATATTGTGACGTACG
TTAAAGATAATCATGCGTAAAATTGACGCATGTGTTTTATCGGTCTGTATATCGAGGTTTATTTATTAAT
TTGAATAGATATTAAGTTTTATTATATTTACACTTACATACTAATAATAAATTCAACAAACAATTTATTT
ATGTTTATTTATTTATTAAAAAAAAACAAAAACTCAAAATTTCTTCTATAAAGTAACAAAACTTTTAAAC
ATTCTCTCTTTTACAAAAATAAACTTATTTTGTACTTTAAAAACAGTCATGTTGTATTATAAAATAAGTA
ATTAGCTTAACTTATACATAATAGAAACAAATTATACTTATTAGTCAGTCAGAAACAACTTTGGCACATA
TCAATATTATGCTCTCGACAAATAACTTTTTTGCATTTTTTGCACGATGCATTTGCCTTTCGCCTTATTT
TAGAGGGGCAGTAAGTACAGTAAGTACGTTTTTTCATTACTGGCTCTTCAGTACTGTCATCTGATGTACC
AGGCACTTCATTTGGCAAAATATTAGAGATATTATCGCGCAAATATCTCTTCAAAGTAGGAGCTTCTAAA
CGCTTACGCATAAACGATGACGTCAGGCTCATGTAAAGGTTTCTCATAAATTTTTTGCGACTTTGAACCT
TTTCTCCCTTGCTACTGACATTATGGCTGTATATAATAAAAGAATTTATGCAGGCAATGTTTATCATTCC
GTACAATAATGCCATAGGCCACCTATTCGTCTTCCTACTGCAGGTCATCACAGAACACATTTGGTCTAGC
GTGTCCACTCCGCCTTTAGTTTGATTATAATACATAACCATTTGCGGTTTACCGGTACTTTCGTTGATAG
AAGCATCCTCATCACAAGATGATAATAAGTATACCATCTTAGCTGGCTTCGGTTTATATGAGACGAGAGT
AAGGGGTCCGTCAAAACAAAACATCGATGTTCCCACTGGCCTGGAGCGACTGTTTTTCAGTACTTCCGGT
ATCTCGCGTTTGTTTGATCGCACGGTTCCCACAATGGTTAATTCGAGCTCGCCCGGGGATCTAATTCAAT
TAGAGACTAATTCAATTAGAGCTAATTCAATTAGGATCCAAGCTTATCGATTTCGAACCCTCGACCGCCG
GAGTATAAATAGAGGCGCTTCGTCTACGGAGCGACAATTCAATTCAAACAAGCAAAGTGAACACGTCGCT
AAGCGAAAGCTAAGCAAATAAACAAGCGCAGCTGAACAAGCTAAACAATCGGGGTACCGCTAGAGTCGAC
GGTACCGCGGGCCCGGGATCCACCGGTCGCCACCATGGTGAGCAAGGGCGAGGAGCTGTTCACCGGGGTG
GTGCCCATCCTGGTCGAGCTGGACGGCGACGTAAACGGCCACAAGTTCAGCGTGTCCGGCGAGGGCGAGG
GCGATGCCACCTACGGCAAGCTGACCCTGAAGTTCATCTGCACCACCGGCAAGCTGCCCGTGCCCTGGCC
CACCCTCGTGACCACCCTGACCTACGGCGTGCAGTGCTTCAGCCGCTACCCCGACCACATGAAGCAGCAC
GACTTCTTCAAGTCCGCCATGCCCGAAGGCTACGTCCAGGAGCGCACCATCTTCTTCAAGGACGACGGCA
ACTACAAGACCCGCGCCGAGGTGAAGTTCGAGGGCGACACCCTGGTGAACCGCATCGAGCTGAAGGGCAT
CGACTTCAAGGAGGACGGCAACATCCTGGGGCACAAGCTGGAGTACAACTACAACAGCCACAACGTCTAT
ATCATGGCCGACAAGCAGAAGAACGGCATCAAGGTGAACTTCAAGATCCGCCACAACATCGAGGACGGCA
GCGTGCAGCTCGCCGACCACTACCAGCAGAACACCCCCATCGGCGACGGCCCCGTGCTGCTGCCCGACAA
CCACTACCTGAGCACCCAGTCCGCCCTGAGCAAAGACCCCAACGAGAAGCGCGATCACATGGTCCTGCTG
GAGTTCGTGACCGCCGCCGGGATCACTCTCGGCATGGACGAGCTGTACAAGTAAAGCGGCCGCGACTCTA
GATCATAATCAGCCATACCACATTTGTAGAGGTTTTACTTGCTTTAAAAAACCTCCCACACCTCCCCCTG
AACCTGAAACATAAAATGAATGCAATTGTTGTTGTTAACTTGTTTATTGCAGCTTATAATGGTTACAAAT
AAAGCAATAGCATCACAAATTTCACAAATAAAGCATTTTTTTCACTGCATTCTAGTTGTGGTTTGTCCAA
ACTCATCAATGTATCTTAAAGCTTATCGATACGCGTACGGCGCGCCAAGCTGTCCAAGGAATGCGTAGCA
GCTTTCTCCAGCAATACATTTCAAACGCCTCAATCTTTTTGCGTTCCTTTTTCCTGAGACACCAAGTCTC
CTAAAGTCATGATGATTGACCTAAAAGAATCAATACAGTTTAATAAATTTATAAGTATTAGGTTATGTAG
TACACATTGTTGTAAATCACTGAATTGTTTTAGATGATTTTAACAATTAGTACTTATTAATATTAAATAA
GTACATACCTTGAGAATTTAAAAATCGTCAACTATAAGCCATACGAATTTAAGCTTGGTACTTGGCTTAT
AGATAAGGACAGAATAAGAATTGTTAACGTGTAAGACAAGGTCAGATAGTCATAGTGATTTTGTCAAAGT
AATAACAGATGGCGCTGTACAAACCATAACTGTTTTCATTTGTTTTTATGGATTTTATTACAAATTCTAA
AGGTTTTATTGTTATTATTTAATTTCGTTTTAATTATATTATATATCTTTAATAGAATATGTTAAGAGTT
TTTGCTCTTTTTGAATAATCTTTGTAAAGTCGAGTGTTGTTGTAAATCACGCTTTCAATAGTTTAGTTTT
TTTAGGTATATATACAAAATATCGTGCTCTACAAGTGNNNNNNNNNNNNNNNNNNNNGTTTTAGAGCTAG
AAATAGCAAGTTAAAATAAGGCTAGTCCGTTATCAACTTGAAAAAGTGGCACCGAGTCGGTGCTTTTTTT
CTAGAACAATTTTATAACATACATCGGATTTTTTAATTAGTTTAAAAATATATTTGATTCGTTATCAAAT
GTTAACATAAATATTAATACTAGATAAACAGTTTATGTATAAAAAATTGTTTATTTTTTTAAATAAAAAA
ACAAATATTATCCTATTTTTGGTCAAGCTTTTGCTTTTGGCTAAATCGATAAAGATCTTTCATTAGCTAG
CGCCTAGGCCGGCCGAATTCGAATGGCCATGGGACGTCGACCTGAGGTAATTATAACCCGGGCCCTATAT
ATGGATCCAATTGCAATGATCATCATGACAGATCTGACAATGTTCAGTGCAGAGACTCGGCTACGCCTCG
TGGACTTTGAAGTTGACCAACAATGTTTATTCTTACCTCTAATAGTCCTCTGTGGCAAGGTCAAGATTCT
GTTAGAAGCCAATGAAGAACCTGGTTGTTCAATAACATTTTGTTCGTCTAATATTTCACTACCGCTTGAC
GTTGGCTGCACTTCATGTACCTCATCTATAAACGCTTCTTCTGTATCGCTCTGGACGTCATCTTCACTTA
CGTGATCTGATATTTCACTGTCAGAATCCTCACCAACAAGCTCGTCATCGCTTTGCAGAAGAGCAGAGAG
GATATGCTCATCGTCTAAAGAACTACCCATTTTATTATATATTAGTCACGATATCTATAACAAGAAAATA
TATATATAATAAGTTATCACGTAAGTAGAACATGAAATAACAATATAATTATCGTATGAGTTAAATCTTA
AAAGTCACGTAAAAGATAATCATGCGTCATTTTGACTCACGCGGTCGTTATAGTTCAAAATCAGTGACAC
TTACCGCATTGACAAGCACGCCTCACGGGAGCTCCAAGCGGCGACTGAGATGTCCTAAATGCACAGCGAC
GGATTCGCGCTATTTAGAAAGAGAGAGCAATATTTCAAGAATGCATGCGTCAATTTTACGCAGACTATCT
TTCTAGGGTTAAAAAAGATTTGCGCTTTACTCGACCTAAACTTTAAACACGTCATAGAATCTTCGTTTGA
CAAAAACCACATTGTGGCCAAGCTGTGTGACGCGACGCGCGCTAAAGAATGGCAAACCAAGTCGCGCGAG
CGTCGACTCTAGAGGATCCCCGGGTACCGAGCTCGAATTCGTAATCATGTCATAGCTGTTTCCTGTGTGA
AATTGTTATCCGCTCACAATTCCACACAACATACGAGCCGGAAGCATAAAGTGTAAAGCCTGGGGTGCCT
AATGAGTGAGCTAACTCACATTAATTGCGTTGCGCTCACTGCCCGCTTTCCAGTCGGGAAACCTGTCGTG
CCAGCTGCATTAATGAATCGGCCAACGCGCGGGGAGAGGCGGTTTGCGTATTGGGCGCTCTTCCGCTTCC
TCGCTCACTGACTCGCTGCGCTCGGTCGTTCGGCTGCGGCGAGCGGTATCAGCTCACTCAAAGGCGGTAA
TACGGTTATCCACAGAATCAGGGGATAACGCAGGAAAGAACATGTGAGCAAAAGGCCAGCAAAAGGCCAG
GAACCGTAAAAAGGCCGCGTTGCTGGCGTTTTTCCATAGGCTCCGCCCCCCTGACGAGCATCACAAAAAT
CGACGCTCAAGTCAGAGGTGGCGAAACCCGACAGGACTATAAAGATACCAGGCGTTTCCCCCTGGAAGCT
CCCTCGTGCGCTCTCCTGTTCCGACCCTGCCGCTTACCGGATACCTGTCCGCCTTTCTCCCTTCGGGAAG
CGTGGCGCTTTCTCATAGCTCACGCTGTAGGTATCTCAGTTCGGTGTAGGTCGTTCGCTCCAAGCTGGGC
TGTGTGCACGAACCCCCCGTTCAGCCCGACCGCTGCGCCTTATCCGGTAACTATCGTCTTGAGTCCAACC
CGGTAAGACACGACTTATCGCCACTGGCAGCAGCCACTGGTAACAGGATTAGCAGAGCGAGGTATGTAGG
CGGTGCTACAGAGTTCTTGAAGTGGTGGCCTAACTACGGCTACACTAGAAGAACAGTATTTGGTATCTGC
GCTCTGCTGAAGCCAGTTACCTTCGGAAAAAGAGTTGGTAGCTCTTGATCCGGCAAACAAACCACCGCTG
GTAGCGGTGGTTTTTTTGTTTGCAAGCAGCAGATTACGCGCAGAAAAAAAGGATCTCAAGAAGATCCTTT
GATCTTTTCTACGGGGTCTGACGCTCAGTGGAACGAAAACTCACGTTAAGGGATTTTGGTCATGAGATTA
TCAAAAAGGATCTTCACCTAGATCCTTTTAAATTAAAAATGAAGTTTTAAATCAATCTAAAGTATATATG
AGTAAACTTGGTCTGACAGTTACCAATGCTTAATCAGTGAGGCACCTATCTCAGCGATCTGTCTATTTCG
TTCATCCATAGTTGCCTGACTCCCCGTCGTGTAGATAAC
